>Addgene plasmid #177760 | pET-29b(+)-mSandy2 | addgene full sequence | sequence record 352676 | Addgene NGS Result
GGTCATCACCATCATCACCATGAGGTTTCCAAAGGCGAGGAAGACAATATGGCGATTATTAAGGAATTTA
TGCGTTTCAAGGTACACATGGAAGGAAGCGTCAATGGTCACGAATTCGAGATCGAGGGCGAAGGAGAGGG
TCGCCCCTATGAGGGCACCCAGACGGCAAAACTTAAGGTGACCAAGGGCGGACCCCTGCCATTCGCTTGG
GATATTTTGTCCCTGCAATTCATGTACGGATCGAAAGCCTATGTGAAGCACCCTGCGGATATCCCGGACT
ACTTAAAGCTTAGCTTTCCCGAGGGCTTTAAGTGGGAACGTGTTATGAACTTTGAGGATGGTGGAGTAGT
CACCGTTACTCAAGACAGTTCATTACAGGATGGCGAATTCATCTATAAGGTTAAGCTTCATGGTACGAAT
TTCCCGTCGGACGGGCCTGTTATGCAGAAGAAGACTATGGGCAGCGAGGCGTCATCGGAGCGTATGTATC
CAGAGGACGGCGCATTAAAGGGTGAGGTTAAGGTGCGTTTTAAGTTAAAAGATGGCGGCCACTACGTTGC
TGAAGTTAAGACAACCTACAAGGCGAAGAAGCCTGTTCAATTGCCTGGAGCCTATTACGCTAACATCAAG
ATGGACATCACTAGCCACAATGAGGATTATACCATCGTGGAGCAGTATGAGCGTTGTGAGGGCCGTCACT
CAACGGGTGGCATGGACGAGCTGTATAAGTGACTCGAGCACCACCACCACCACCACTGAGATCCGGCTGC
TAACAAAGCCCGAAAGGAAGCTGAGTTGGCTGCTGCCACCGCTGAGCAATAACTAGCATAACCCCTTGGG
GCCTCTAAACGGGTCTTGAGGGGTTTTTTGCTGAAAGGAGGAACTATATCCGGATTGGCGAATGGG
[124 nt withheld, positions 907-1030]
C
[91 nt withheld, positions 1032-1122]
A
[49 nt withheld, positions 1124-1172]
CCTTTGACGTTGGAGTCCACGTTCTTT
[37 nt withheld, positions 1200-1236]
ACCCTATCTCGGTCTATTCTTTTGATTTATAAGGGATTTTGCCGATTTCGGCCTATTGGTTAAAAAATGA
GCTGATTTAACAAAAATTTAACGCGAATTTTAACAAAATATTAACGCTTACAATTTAGGTGGCACTTTTC
GGGGAAATGTGCGCGGAACCCCTATTTGTTTATTTTTCTAAATACATTCAAATATGTATCCGCTCATGAA
TTAATTCTTAGAAAAACTCATCGAGCATCAAATGAAACTGCAATTTATTCATATCAGGATTATCAATACC
ATATTTTTGAAAAAGCCGTTTCTGTAATGAAGGAGAAAACTCACCGAGGCAGTTCCATAGGATGGCAAGA
TCCTGGTATCGGTCTGCGATTCCGACTCGTCCAACATCAATACAACCTATTAATTTCCCCTCGTCAAAAA
TAAGGTTATCAAGTGAGAAATCACCATGAGTGACGACTGAATCCGGTGAGAATGGCAAAAGTTTATGCAT
TTCTTTCCAGACTTGTTCAACAGGCCAGCCATTACGCTCGTCATCAAAATCACTCGCATCAACCAAACCG
TTATTCATTCGTGATTGCGCCTGAGCGAGACGAAATACGCGATCGCTGTTAAAAGGACAATTACAAACAG
GAATCGAATGCAACCGGCGCAGGAACACTGCCAGCGCATCAACAATATTTTCACCTGAATCAGGATATTC
TTCTAATACCTGGAATGCTGTTTTCCCGGGGATCGCAGTGGTGAGTAACCATGCATCATCAGGAGTACGG
ATAAAATGCTTGATGGTCGGAAGAGGCATAAATTCCGTCAGCCAGTTTAGTCTGACCATCTCATCTGTAA
CATCATTGGCAACGCTACCTTTGCCATGTTTCAGAAACAACTCTGGCGCATCGGGCTTCCCATACAATCG
ATAGATTGTCGCACCTGATTGCCCGACATTATCGCGAGCCCATTTATACCCATATAAATCAGCATCCATG
TTGGAATTTAATCGCGGCCTAGAGCAAGACGTTTCCCGTTGAATATGGCTCATAACACCCCTTGTATTAC
TGTTTATGTAAGCAGACAGTTTTATTGTTCATGACCAAAATCCCTTAACGTGAGTTTTCGTTCCACTGAG
CGTCAGACCCCGTAGAAAAGATCAAAGGATCTTCTTGAGATCCTTTTTTTCTGCGCGTAATCTGCTGCTT
GCAAACAAAAAAACCACCGCTACCAGCGGTGGTTTGTTTGCCGGATCAAGAGCTACCAACTCTTTTTCCG
AAGGTAACTGGCTTCAGCAGAGCGCAGATACCAAATACTGTCCTTCTAGTGTAGCCGTAGTTAGGCCACC
ACTTCAAGAACTCTGTAGCACCGCCTACATACCTCGCTCTGCTAATCCTGTTACCAGTGGCTGCTGCCAG
TGGCGATAAGTCGTGTCTTACCGGGTTGGACTCAAGACGATAGTTACCGGATAAGGCGCAGCGGTCGGGC
TGAACGGGGGGTTCGTGCACACAGCCCAGCTTGGAGCGAACGACCTACACCGAACTGAGATACCTACAGC
GTGAGCTATGAGAAAGCGCCACGCTTCCCGAAGGGAGAAAGGCGGACAGGTATCCGGTAAGCGGCAGGGT
CGGAACAGGAGAGCGCACGAGGGAGCTTCCAGGGGGAAACGCCTGGTATCTTTATAGTCCTGTCGGGTTT
CGCCACCTCTGACTTGAGCGTCGATTTTTGTGATGCTCGTCAGGGGGGCGGAGCCTATGGAAAAACGCCA
GCAACGCGGCCTTTTTACGGTTCCTGGCCTTTTGCTGGCCTTTTGCTCACATGTTCTTTCCTGCGTTATC
CCCTGATTCTGTGGATAACCGTATTACCGCCTTTGAGTGAGCTGATACCGCTCGCCGCAGCCGAACGACC
GAGCGCAGCGAGTCAGTGAGCGAGGAAGCGGAAGAGCGCCTGATGCGGTATTTTCTCCTTACGCATCTGT
GCGGTATTTCACACCGCAATGGTGCACTCTCAGTACAATCTGCTCTGATGCCGCATAGTTAAGCCAGTAT
ACACTCCGCTATCGCTACGTGACTGGGTCATGGCTGCGCCCCGACACCCGCCAACACCCGCTGACGCGCC
CTGACGGGCTTGTCTGCTCCCGGCATCCGCTTACAGACAAGCTGTGACCGTCTCCGGGAGCTGCATGTGT
CAGAGGTTTTCACCGTCATCACCGAAACGCGCGAGGCAGCTGCGGTAAAGCTCATCAGCGTGGTCGTGAA
GCGATTCACAGATGTCTGCCTGTTCATCCGCGTCCAGCTCGTTGAGTTTCTCCAGAAGCGTTAATGTCTG
GCTTCTGATAAAGCGGGCCATGTTAAGGGCGGTTTTTTCCTGTTTGGTCACTGATGCCTCCGTGTAAGGG
GGATTTCTGTTCATGGGGGTAATGATACCGATGAAACGAGAGAGGATGCTCACGATACGGGTTACTGATG
ATGAACATGCCCGGTTACTGGAACGTTGTGAGGGTAAACAACTGGCGGTATGGATGCGGCGGGACCAGAG
AAAAATCACTCAGGGTCAATGCCAGCGCTTCGTTAATACAGATGTAGGTGTTCCACAGGGTAGCCAGCAG
CATCCTGCGATGCAGATCCGGAACATAATGGTGCAGGGCGCTGACTTCCGCGTTTCCAGACTTTACGAAA
CACGGAAACCGAAGACCATTCATGTTGTTGCTCAGGTCGCAGACGTTTTGCAGCAGCAGTCGCTTCACGT
TCGCTCGCGTATCGGTGATTCATTCTGCTAACCAGTAAGGCAACCCCGCCAGCCTAGCCGGGTCCTCAAC
GACAGGAGCACGATCATGCGCACCCGTGGGGCCGCCATGCCGGCGATAATGGCCTGCTTCTCGCCGAAAC
GTTTGGTGGCGGGACCAGTGACGAAGGCTTGAGCGAGGGCGTGCAAGATTCCGAATACCGCAAGCGACAG
GCCGATCATCGTCGCGCTCCAGCGAAAGCGGTCCTCGCCGAAAATGACCCAGAGCGCTGCCGGCACCTGT
CCTACGAGTTGCATGATAAAGAAGACAGTCATAAGTGCGGCGACGATAGTCATGCCCCGCGCCCACCGGA
AGGAGCTGACTGGGTTGAAGGCTCTCAAGGGCATCGGTCGAGATCCCGGTGCCTAATGAGTGAGCTAACT
TACATTAATTGCGTTGCGCTCACTGCCCGCTTTCCAGTCGGGAAACCTGTCGTGCCAGCTGCATTAATGA
ATCGGCCAACGCGCGGGGAGAGGCGGTTTGCGTATTGGGCGCCAGGGTGGTTTTTCTTTTCACCAGTGAG
ACGGGCAACAGCTGATTGCCCTTCACCGCCTGGCCCTGAGAGAGTTGCAGCAAGCGGTCCACGCTGGTTT
GCCCCAGCAGGCGAAAATCCTGTTTGATGGTGGTTAACGGCGGGATATAACATGAGCTGTCTTCGGTATC
GTCGTATCCCACTACCGAGATGTCCGCACCAACGCGCAGCCCGGACTCGGTAATGGCGCGCATTGCGCCC
AGCGCCATCTGATCGTTGGCAACCAGCATCGCAGTGGGAACGATGCCCTCATTCAGCATTTGCATGGTTT
GTTGAAAACCGGACATGGCACTCCAGTCGCCTTCCCGTTCCGCTATCGGCTGAATTTGATTGCGAGTGAG
ATATTTATGCCAGCCAGCCAGACGCAGACGCGCCGAGACAGAACTTAATGGGCCCGCTAACAGCGCGATT
TGCTGGTGACCCAATGCGACCAGATGCTCCACGCCCAGTCGCGTACCGTCTTCATGGGAGAAAATAATAC
TGTTGATGGGTGTCTGGTCAGAGACATCAAGAAATAACGCCGGAACATTAGTGCAGGCAGCTTCCACAGC
AATGGCATCCTGGTCATCCAGCGGATAGTTAATGATCAGCCCACTGACGCGTTGCGCGAGAAGATTGTGC
ACCGCCGCTTTACAGGCTTCGACGCCGCTTCGTTCTACCATCGACACCACCACGCTGGCACCCAGTTGAT
CGGCGCGAGATTTAATCGCCGCGACAATTTGCGACGGCGCGTGCAGGGCCAGACTGGAGGTGGCAACGCC
AATCAGCAACGACTGTTTGCCCGCCAGTTGTTGTGCCACGCGGTTGGGAATGTAATTCAGCTCCGCCATC
GCCGCTTCCACTTTTTCCCGCGTTTTCGCAGAAACGTGGCTGGCCTGGTTCACCACGCGGGAAACGGTCT
GATAAGAGACACCGGCATACTCTGCGACATCGTATAACGTTACTGGTTTCACATTCACCACCCTGAATTG
ACTCTCTTCCGGGCGCTATCATGCCATACCGCGAAAGGTTTTGCGCCATTCGATGGTGTCCGGGATCTCG
ACGCTCTCCCTTATGCGACTCCTGCATTAGGAAGCAGCCCAGTAGTAGGTTGAGGCCGTTGAGCACCGCC
GCCGCAAGGAATGGTGCATGCAAGGAGATGGCGCCCAACAGTCCCCCGGCCACGGGGCCTGCCACCATAC
CCACGCCGAAACAAGCGCTCATGAGCCCGAAGTGGCGAGCCCGATCTTCCCCATCGGTGATGTCGGCGAT
ATAGGCGCCAGCAACCGCACCTGTGGCGCCGGTGATGCCGGCCACGATGCGTCCGGCGTAGAGGATCGAG
ATCGATCTCGATCCCGCGAAATTAATACGACTCACTATAGGGGAATTGTGAGCGGATAACAATTCCCCTC
TAGAAATAATTTTGTTTAACTTTAAGAAGGAGATATACATATG
Features (pLannotate 1.2.2; 19 found; start..end, strand, type, name):
     25..729     +  CDS            mRojoA: mRojoA is a basic (constitutively fluorescent) red fluorescent protein published in 2010, derived from Discosoma sp.. It has moderate acid sensitivity.
    739..756     +  CDS            9xHis (fragment): 9xHis affinity tag
    766..815     +  CDS            SET1 (fragment): solubility-enhancement tag derived from T7 phage gene 10B
    823..870     +  terminator     T7 terminator: transcription terminator for bacteriophage T7 RNA polymerase
    907..1335    +  rep_origin     f1 ori (sequence partly withheld): f1 bacteriophage origin of replication; arrow indicates direction of (+) strand synthesis
   1388..1445    +  promoter       AmpR promoter (fragment): bla
   1454..2269    -  CDS            KanR: aminoglycoside phosphotransferase; aph(3')-Ia; confers resistance to kanamycin in bacteria or G418 (Geneticin®) in eukaryotes
   2391..2979    +  rep_origin     ori: high-copy-number ColE1/pMB1/pBR322/pUC origin of replication
   3165..3304    -  misc_feature   bom: basis of mobility region from pBR322
   3406..3597    -  CDS            rop: Rop protein, which maintains plasmids at low copy number; rop
   3614..3994    +  CDS            YPB1_ECOLX: Protein predicted: Swiss-Prot protein existence level 4. From Escherichia coli.
   4066..4357    -  CDS            TcR (fragment): tetracycline efflux protein; tet; confers resistance to tetracycline
   4372..4393    -  protein_bind   CAP binding site: CAP binding activates transcription in the presence of cAMP. E. coli catabolite activator protein
   4406..5488    -  CDS            lacI: lac repressor; lacI; The lac repressor binds to the lac operator to inhibit transcription in E. coli. This inhibition can be relieved by adding lactose or isopropyl-β-D-thiogalactopyranoside (IPTG).
   5489..5566    -  promoter       lacI promoter: lacI
   5574..5853    -  CDS            TcR (fragment): tetracycline efflux protein; tet; confers resistance to tetracycline
   5879..5897    +  promoter       T7 promoter: promoter for bacteriophage T7 RNA polymerase
   5898..5922    +  protein_bind   lac operator: The lac repressor binds to the lac operator to inhibit transcription in E. coli. This inhibition can be relieved by adding lactose or isopropyl-β-D-thiogalactopyranoside (IPTG). lac repressor encoded by lacI
   5937..5959    +  RBS            RBS: efficient ribosome binding site from bacteriophage T7 gene 10 (Olins and Rangwala, 1989)
