[The description below was written by a language model from this plasmid's Addgene catalogue record and pLannotate feature annotations shown in this document.]
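Description:
pET-29b(+)-mSandy2 is a bacterial expression plasmid of about 6 kb built on the pET-29b(+) backbone for producing the synthetic monomeric red fluorescent protein mSandy2 in E. coli. It replicates from a ColE1/pMB1-type origin and is selected with kanamycin through an aph(3')-Ia resistance gene. The catalogue lists it as high copy, although the feature table also shows the rop gene and the bom region inherited from pBR322, which are typical of pET vectors. An f1 origin is present as well, along with short remnants annotated as tetracycline-resistance fragments that are non-functional backbone leftovers.

The 735 bp mSandy2 coding sequence was inserted between the NdeI and XhoI sites, downstream of a T7 promoter, a lac operator and the strong ribosome binding site from T7 gene 10, and is followed by a T7 terminator. The plasmid-borne lacI gene supplies lac repressor, so transcription is held off until an inducer such as IPTG is added in a host that provides T7 RNA polymerase. The automated annotation labels the open reading frame as mRojoA, a Discosoma-derived red fluorescent protein, which probably reflects the closest database match rather than the actual identity of the insert.

The catalogue describes a 6xHis tag at the N terminus of the insert, whereas the feature table detects a histidine tag just after the coding sequence, where the vector-encoded tag beyond XhoI lies. Whether that downstream tag is translated cannot be determined from the record. The construct is suited to overexpression and affinity purification of mSandy2 for characterisation of a computationally designed fluorescent protein.
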