Addgene plasmid #177760: pET-29b(+)-mSandy2
Purpose: Expresses mSandy2 using the T7 Promoter
Depositing lab: Roberto Chica. Depositing organization: University of Ottawa. Publication: Generation of bright monomeric red fluorescent proteins via computational design of enhanced chromophore packing. Legault S, Fraser-Halberg DP, McAnelly RL, Eason MG, Thompson MC, Chica RA. Chem Sci. 2022 Jan 11;13(5):1408-1418. doi: 10.1039/d1sc05088e. eCollection 2022 Feb 2. PubMed 35222925.
Backbone
  Vector backbone: pET-29b(+)
  Backbone manufacturer: Twist Bioscience
  Backbone size w/o insert (bp): 5234
  Total vector size (bp): 5969
  Vector type: Bacterial Expression
Growth in bacteria
  Bacterial resistance: Kanamycin, 50 μg/mL
  Growth temperature: 37°C
  Growth strain: DH5alpha
  Copy number: High Copy
Gene/Insert
  Gene/Insert name: mSandy2
  Species: Synthetic
  Insert size (bp): 735
  Promoter: T7 Promoter
  Tag / fusion protein: 6xHis tag (N terminal on insert)
  Cloning method: Restriction Enzyme; 5′ cloning site NdeI (not destroyed); 3′ cloning site XhoI (not destroyed)
  Sequencing primers: 5′ TAA TAC GAC TCA CTA TAG GG; 3′ GCT AGT TAT TGC TCA GCG G
Resource information
  A portion of this plasmid was derived from a plasmid made by: Twist Bioscience
Terms and licenses: Academic/Nonprofit Terms; Industry Terms: Not Available to Industry
How to cite: pET-29b(+)-mSandy2 was a gift from Roberto Chica (Addgene plasmid # 177760 ; http://n2t.net/addgene:177760 ; RRID:Addgene_177760)
